>Addgene plasmid #232926 | KL060 - pBlueScript II SK-mAID-EGFP CTCF donor | addgene full sequence | sequence record 466501 | Addgene NGS Result
CTAAATTGTAAGCGTTAATATTTTGTTAAAATTCGCGTTAAATTTTTGTTAAATCAGCTCATTTTTTAAC
CAATAGGCCGAAATCGGCAAAATCCCTTATAAATCAAAAGAATAGACCGAGATAGGGT
[37 nt withheld, positions 129-165]
AAAGAACGTGGACTCCAACGTCAAAGG
[49 nt withheld, positions 193-241]
T
[91 nt withheld, positions 243-333]
G
[124 nt withheld, positions 335-458]
CCCATTCGCCATTCAGGCTGCGCAACTGTTGGGAAGGGCGATCGGTGCGGGCCTCTTCGCTATTACGCCA
GCTGGCGAAAGGGGGATGTGCTGCAAGGCGATTAAGTTGGGTAACGCCAGGGTTTTCCCAGTCACGACGT
TGTAAAACGACGGCCAGTGAATTGTAATACGACTCACTATAGGGCGAATTGGGTACCGGGCCCCCCCTCG
AGGTCGACGGTATCGATAAGCTTGATAACCAAAATTAACATTGTAGTGTTTCTCTTAGACTGAACTTCTG
CAGTATATTTAACACCTGCTGTCACCAGTTTTCTGTTAATTTTGAGTATAATCTAGAGTCTTGATCAGTT
TCAGATTTTTTTGTTTTGATTGGCAAGATTTATAATATAGGTGGTGAATTTTTTTTTCTTCCATCAAAGA
GGAAGATATCTATTAAATAACCATTGATGGATGCCTAATTCATTCACTAAGGTGGGTTTTTTGGGGGGTC
AGGAGGTTGAGTTTTAGGGGTTTGGCTTGGTTTTTGGTTCTTAGAGATAGGGTTTCTCTGTGCAGGCCAG
GCTGGCCTCAAACTCAGAAATCTGCCTGCCTGTGGGTTCTAAGTGCTGGGATTAAAGGTGTGTGCACCAC
TACCACCTGCCACTCAAATGATTTTAGTTTAAAATGTGTGCTTTGATTTGAGCAAACCACATCATAAATA
ACATCTGTGTTCTCCTTAATAAAGGAAGGGGAGATGAAGGAGAAGAGTGCTTGTCCTAAAGATCCAGCCA
AACCTCCGGCCAAGGCACAAGTTGTGGGATGGCCACCGGTGAGATCATACCGGAAGAACGTGATGGTTTC
CTGCCAAAAATCAAGCGGTGGCCCGGAGGCGGCGGCGTTCGTGAAGGTATCAATGGACGGAGCACCGTAC
TTGAGGAAAATCGATTTGAGGATGTATAAAGCTAGCATGGTGAGCAAGGGCGAGGAGCTGTTCACCGGGG
TGGTGCCCATCCTGGTCGAGCTGGACGGCGACGTAAACGGCCACAAGTTCAGCGTGTCCGGCGAGGGCGA
GGGCGATGCCACCTACGGCAAGCTGACCCTGAAGTTCATCTGCACCACCGGCAAGCTGCCCGTGCCCTGG
CCCACCCTCGTGACCACCCTGACCTACGGCGTGCAGTGCTTCAGCCGCTACCCCGACCACATGAAGCAGC
ACGACTTCTTCAAGTCCGCCATGCCCGAAGGCTACGTCCAGGAGCGCACCATCTTCTTCAAGGACGACGG
CAACTACAAGACCCGCGCCGAGGTGAAGTTCGAGGGCGACACCCTGGTGAACCGCATCGAGCTGAAGGGC
ATCGACTTCAAGGAGGACGGCAACATCCTGGGGCACAAGCTGGAGTACAACTACAACAGCCACAACGTCT
ATATCATGGCCGACAAGCAGAAGAACGGCATCAAGGTGAACTTCAAGATCCGCCACAACATCGAGGACGG
CAGCGTGCAGCTCGCCGACCACTACCAGCAGAACACCCCCATCGGCGACGGCCCCGTGCTGCTGCCCGAC
AACCACTACCTGAGCACCCAGTCCGCCCTGAGCAAAGACCCCAACGAGAAGCGCGATCACATGGTCCTGC
TGGAGTTCGTGACCGCCGCCGGGATCACTCTCGGCATGGACGAGCTGTACAAGGGTGCAGGCGCCCAAGC
TTCGAATTCTGCAGTCGACGAAGGTGAAGCCGTAGAGGCGATAGTCGAGGAGTCTGAAACTTTCATTAAA
GGAAAAGAAAGAAAGACTTACCAGAGACGCCGGGAAGGGGGCCAGGAAGAAGATGCTTGCCACCTGCCCC
AGAACCAGACAGATGGGGGTGAGGTGGTCCAGGATGTCAACAGCAGTGTACAGATGGTAATGATGGAACA
GCTGGATCCTACCCTTCTCCAGATGAAGACTGAAGTCATGGAGGGTACAGTGGCTCCGGAAGCAGAGGCT
GCAGTGGACGATACCCAGATCATAACCTTGCAGGTTGTAAATATGGAGGAACAGCCCATTAACATAGGAG
AGCTTCAGCTTGTCCAAGTACCTGTTCCTGTGACGGTACCTGTTGCTACTACTTCAGTAGAAGAACTTCA
GGGGGCTTATGAGAATGAAGTGTCTAAAGAGGGCCTTGCAGAAAGTGAACCGATGATATGTCACACCTTA
CCTTTGCCTGAAGGATTTCAGGTGGTGAAAGGATCCACTAGTTCTAGAGCGGCCGCCACCGCGGTGGAGC
TCCAGCTTTTGTTCCCTTTAGTGAGGGTTAATTTCGAGCTTGGCGTAATCATGGTCATAGCTGTTTCCTG
TGTGAAATTGTTATCCGCTCACAATTCCACACAACATACGAGCCGGAAGCATAAAGTGTAAAGCCTGGGG
TGCCTAATGAGTGAGCTAACTCACATTAATTGCGTTGCGCTCACTGCCCGCTTTCCAGTCGGGAAACCTG
TCGTGCCAGCTGCATTAATGAATCGGCCAACGCGCGGGGAGAGGCGGTTTGCGTATTGGGCGCTCTTCCG
CTTCCTCGCTCACTGACTCGCTGCGCTCGGTCGTTCGGCTGCGGCGAGCGGTATCAGCTCACTCAAAGGC
GGTAATACGGTTATCCACAGAATCAGGGGATAACGCAGGAAAGAACATGTGAGCAAAAGGCCAGCAAAAG
GCCAGGAACCGTAAAAAGGCCGCGTTGCTGGCGTTTTTCCATAGGCTCCGCCCCCCTGACGAGCATCACA
AAAATCGACGCTCAAGTCAGAGGTGGCGAAACCCGACAGGACTATAAAGATACCAGGCGTTTCCCCCTGG
AAGCTCCCTCGTGCGCTCTCCTGTTCCGACCCTGCCGCTTACCGGATACCTGTCCGCCTTTCTCCCTTCG
GGAAGCGTGGCGCTTTCTCATAGCTCACGCTGTAGGTATCTCAGTTCGGTGTAGGTCGTTCGCTCCAAGC
TGGGCTGTGTGCACGAACCCCCCGTTCAGCCCGACCGCTGCGCCTTATCCGGTAACTATCGTCTTGAGTC
CAACCCGGTAAGACACGACTTATCGCCACTGGCAGCAGCCACTGGTAACAGGATTAGCAGAGCGAGGTAT
GTAGGCGGTGCTACAGAGTTCTTGAAGTGGTGGCCTAACTACGGCTACACTAGAAGAACAGTATTTGGTA
TCTGCGCTCTGCTGAAGCCAGTTACCTTCGGAAAAAGAGTTGGTAGCTCTTGATCCGGCAAACAAACCAC
CGCTGGTAGCGGTGGTTTTTTTGTTTGCAAGCAGCAGATTACGCGCAGAAAAAAAGGATCTCAAGAAGAT
CCTTTGATCTTTTCTACGGGGTCTGACGCTCAGTGGAACGAAAACTCACGTTAAGGGATTTTGGTCATGA
GATTATCAAAAAGGATCTTCACCTAGATCCTTTTAAATTAAAAATGAAGTTTTAAATCAATCTAAAGTAT
ATATGAGTAAACTTGGTCTGACAGTTACCAATGCTTAATCAGTGAGGCACCTATCTCAGCGATCTGTCTA
TTTCGTTCATCCATAGTTGCCTGACTCCCCGTCGTGTAGATAACTACGATACGGGAGGGCTTACCATCTG
GCCCCAGTGCTGCAATGATACCGCGAGACCCACGCTCACCGGCTCCAGATTTATCAGCAATAAACCAGCC
AGCCGGAAGGGCCGAGCGCAGAAGTGGTCCTGCAACTTTATCCGCCTCCATCCAGTCTATTAATTGTTGC
CGGGAAGCTAGAGTAAGTAGTTCGCCAGTTAATAGTTTGCGCAACGTTGTTGCCATTGCTACAGGCATCG
TGGTGTCACGCTCGTCGTTTGGTATGGCTTCATTCAGCTCCGGTTCCCAACGATCAAGGCGAGTTACATG
ATCCCCCATGTTGTGCAAAAAAGCGGTTAGCTCCTTCGGTCCTCCGATCGTTGTCAGAAGTAAGTTGGCC
GCAGTGTTATCACTCATGGTTATGGCAGCACTGCATAATTCTCTTACTGTCATGCCATCCGTAAGATGCT
TTTCTGTGACTGGTGAGTACTCAACCAAGTCATTCTGAGAATAGTGTATGCGGCGACCGAGTTGCTCTTG
CCCGGCGTCAATACGGGATAATACCGCGCCACATAGCAGAACTTTAAAAGTGCTCATCATTGGAAAACGT
TCTTCGGGGCGAAAACTCTCAAGGATCTTACCGCTGTTGAGATCCAGTTCGATGTAACCCACTCGTGCAC
CCAACTGATCTTCAGCATCTTTTACTTTCACCAGCGTTTCTGGGTGAGCAAAAACAGGAAGGCAAAATGC
CGCAAAAAAGGGAATAAGGGCGACACGGAAATGTTGAATACTCATACTCTTCCTTTTTCAATATTATTGA
AGCATTTATCAGGGTTATTGTCTCATGAGCGGATACATATTTGAATGTATTTAGAAAAATAAACAAATAG
GGGTTCCGCGCACATTTCCCCGAAAAGTGCCAC
Features (pLannotate 1.2.2; 17 found; start..end, strand, type, name):
     30..458     -  rep_origin     f1 ori (sequence partly withheld): f1 bacteriophage origin of replication; arrow indicates direction of (+) strand synthesis
    463..620     -  CDS            lacZα (fragment): LacZα fragment of β-galactosidase; lacZ fragment
    623..641     +  promoter       T7 promoter: promoter for bacteriophage T7 RNA polymerase
    650..695     -  misc_feature   MCS (fragment): pBluescript multiple cloning site
   1195..1398    +  CDS            mini-AID: minimal degron from the auxin-responsive IAA17 protein of Arabidopsis thaliana (Kubota et al., 2013) acts as an auxin-inducible degron (AID) in the presence of TIR1
   1405..2121    +  CDS            EGFP: EGFP is a basic (constitutively fluorescent) green fluorescent protein published in 1996, derived from Aequorea victoria. It is reported to be a rapidly-maturing weak dimer with moderate acid sensitivity.
   2134..2158    +  misc_feature   MCS (fragment): multiple cloning site
   2158..2658    +  CDS            CTCF (fragment): CTCF_HUMAN - Experimental evidence at protein level: Swiss-Prot protein existence level 1. Chromatin binding factor that binds to DNA sequence specific sites. Involved in transcriptional regulation by binding to chromatin insulators and preventing interaction between promoter and nearby enhancers and silencers. Acts as transcriptional repressor binding to promoters of vertebrate MYC gene and BAG1 gene. Also binds to the PLK and PIM1 promoters. Acts as a transcriptional activator of APP. Regulates APOA1/C3/A4/A5 gene cluster and controls MHC class II gene expression. Plays an essential role in
   2659..2700    -  misc_feature   MCS (fragment): pBluescript multiple cloning site
   2713..2731    -  promoter       T3 promoter: promoter for bacteriophage T3 RNA polymerase
   2776..2792    -  protein_bind   lac operator: The lac repressor binds to the lac operator to inhibit transcription in E. coli. This inhibition can be relieved by adding lactose or isopropyl-β-D-thiogalactopyranoside (IPTG). lac repressor encoded by lacI
   2800..2830    -  promoter       lac promoter: promoter for the E. coli lac operon
   2845..2866    -  protein_bind   CAP binding site: CAP binding activates transcription in the presence of cAMP. E. coli catabolite activator protein
   2879..2971    -  CDS            lacI (fragment): lac repressor; lacI; The lac repressor binds to the lac operator to inhibit transcription in E. coli. This inhibition can be relieved by adding lactose or isopropyl-β-D-thiogalactopyranoside (IPTG).
   3154..3742    -  rep_origin     ori: high-copy-number ColE1/pMB1/pBR322/pUC origin of replication
   3913..4773    -  CDS            AmpR: β-lactamase; bla; confers resistance to ampicillin, carbenicillin, and related antibiotics
   4774..4878    -  promoter       AmpR promoter: bla
