[The description below was written by a language model from this plasmid's Addgene catalogue record and pLannotate feature annotations shown in this document.]
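Description:
KL060 - pBlueScript II SK-mAID-EGFP CTCF donor is a homology-directed repair template for mouse gene targeting, built by Gibson assembly in the pBlueScript II SK (+) cloning vector. It is propagated in E. coli through the high-copy ColE1/pUC-type origin and selected with ampicillin via the β-lactamase gene and its own promoter. The backbone also retains the f1 phage origin, the interrupted lacZα region with lac promoter, operator and CAP site, and the T7 and T3 promoters that flank the cloning site. None of these backbone elements is intended to drive expression in mammalian cells, and the record lists no mammalian promoter or selection marker.

The roughly 2 kb insert consists of a mini-AID degron, the minimal auxin-responsive portion of Arabidopsis IAA17, followed directly by EGFP, with mouse CTCF homology arms on either side. In the feature table, about 500 bp of unannotated sequence lies upstream of mini-AID and presumably corresponds to the 5′ arm. The 3′ arm is detected as a CTCF coding fragment; the annotation tool matched it to the human protein, although the catalogue entry specifies mouse CTCF. After co-delivery with the companion PX330 Cas9/sgRNA plasmid that cuts near the start of the Ctcf coding sequence, repair from this donor places mAID-EGFP in frame at the N-terminus of the endogenous protein, so the fusion is expressed from the native locus. The tagged CTCF can be followed by green fluorescence. In cells that also express the TIR1 auxin receptor, which this plasmid does not supply, it can be rapidly depleted by adding auxin. According to the associated publication title, the construct was used in a study of CTCF-RNA interactions and chromatin loop organization.
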