Addgene plasmid #232926: KL060 - pBlueScript II SK-mAID-EGFP CTCF donor
Purpose: Donor plasmid for tagging mouse CTCF with mAID-eGFP at the N-terminus. Used with KL061 - PX330-sgRNA006_CTCF sgRNA.
Depositing lab: Danny Reinberg. Depositing organization: New York University. Publication: CTCF-RNA interactions orchestrate cell-specific chromatin loop organization. Lucero K, Han S, Huang P, Qiu X, Mazzoni EO, Reinberg D. bioRxiv, March 19, 2025 10.1101/2025.03.19.643339.
Backbone
  Vector backbone: pBlueScript II SK (+)
  Backbone manufacturer: Agilent #212207
  Vector type: Mouse Targeting
Growth in bacteria
  Bacterial resistance: Ampicillin, 100 μg/mL
  Growth temperature: 37°C
  Growth strain: DH5alpha
  Copy number: Unknown
Gene/Insert
  Gene/Insert name: mAID-eGFP with mCTCF homology arms
  Insert size (bp): 1964
  Cloning method: Gibson Cloning
  Sequencing primers: 5′ cgaggtcgacggtatcg
Terms and licenses: Academic/Nonprofit Terms; Industry Terms: Not Available to Industry
How to cite: KL060 - pBlueScript II SK-mAID-EGFP CTCF donor was a gift from Danny Reinberg (Addgene plasmid # 232926 ; http://n2t.net/addgene:232926 ; RRID:Addgene_232926)
